Addgene plasmid #160635: pDGB3_alpha1 P35S:SV40-AcrIIA4_CONb:Tnos (GB3344)
Purpose: TU for SV40-AcrIIA4 protein Codon optimized for N. benthamiana expression under the regulation of the 35S promoter and Tnos terminator
Depositing lab: Diego Orzaez. Depositing organization: Agencia Estatal Consejo Superior de Investigaciones Científicas, M.P. Publication: Strong and tunable anti-CRISPR/Cas activities in plants. Calvache C, Vazquez-Vilar M, Selma S, Uranga M, Fernandez-Del-Carmen A, Daros JA, Orzaez D. Plant Biotechnol J. 2022 Feb;20(2):399-408. doi: 10.1111/pbi.13723. Epub 2021 Oct 31. PubMed 34632687.
Backbone
  Vector backbone: pDGB3_alpha1
  Backbone manufacturer: self-made; derived from pCambia1302 generated at the Cambia Institute
  Vector type: Plant Expression, Synthetic Biology
Growth in bacteria
  Bacterial resistance: Kanamycin, 50 μg/mL
  Growth temperature: 37°C
  Growth strain: NEB Stable
  Copy number: High Copy
Gene/Insert
  Gene/Insert name: AcrIIA4
  Species: Synthetic
  Insert size (bp): 1810
  Mutation: BsaI and BsmBI sites removed
  Promoter: 35S
  Cloning method: Restriction Enzyme; 5′ cloning site BsaI (destroyed during cloning); 3′ cloning site BsaI (destroyed during cloning)
  Sequencing primers: 5′ GGTGGCAGGATATATTGTGG
Terms and licenses: Academic/Nonprofit Terms; Industry Terms: Not Available to Industry
How to cite: pDGB3_alpha1 P35S:SV40-AcrIIA4_CONb:Tnos (GB3344) was a gift from Diego Orzaez (Addgene plasmid # 160635 ; http://n2t.net/addgene:160635 ; RRID:Addgene_160635)
