[The description below was written by a language model from this plasmid's Addgene catalogue record and pLannotate feature annotations shown in this document.]
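Description:
pDGB3_alpha1 P35S:SV40-AcrIIA4_CONb:Tnos (GB3344) is a plant binary vector from the GoldenBraid modular cloning system, built on the alpha-level destination backbone pDGB3_alpha1, which derives from pCambia1302. The 8.2 kb plasmid carries nopaline-type left and right T-DNA border repeats for Agrobacterium-mediated transfer into plant cells. It has two replication systems: a high-copy ColE1/pMB1-type origin with the pBR322 bom region for E. coli, and the pVS1 oriV with its RepA replication and StaA stability proteins for stable maintenance in Agrobacterium. Bacterial selection is by kanamycin through the aph(3')-Ia gene, which lies outside the T-DNA. No plant selectable marker is annotated or recorded.

The payload is a single transcriptional unit of about 1.8 kb assembled through BsaI sites that were destroyed during cloning. The constitutive CaMV 35S promoter, followed by a short fragment annotated as the TMV omega translational leader, drives a synthetic AcrIIA4 coding sequence, and the nopaline synthase terminator supplies the polyadenylation signal. AcrIIA4 is an anti-CRISPR protein that inhibits type II-A Cas9. Here it is fused to an SV40 sequence, presumably the nuclear localisation signal, codon optimised for Nicotiana benthamiana, and stripped of internal BsaI and BsmBI sites to stay compatible with further GoldenBraid assembly. The automated annotation did not label the coding sequence itself, but the gap between the leader and the terminator matches its expected position.

According to the record, the construct expresses this anti-CRISPR protein in plants, in work on strong and tunable inhibition of CRISPR/Cas activity. It can also be combined with other units in higher-order assemblies.
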