Features (pLannotate 1.2.2; 15 found; start..end, strand, type, name):
     17..41      +  misc_feature   RB T-DNA repeat: right border repeat from nopaline C58 T-DNA
    381..782     +  CDS            Y4CG_SINFN (fragment): Protein inferred from homology: Swiss-Prot protein existence level 3. From Sinorhizobium fredii (strain NBRC 101917 / NGR234).
   1342..1971    +  CDS            pVS1 StaA: stability protein from the Pseudomonas plasmid pVS1 (Heeb et al., 2000)
   2400..3473    +  CDS            pVS1 RepA: replication protein from the Pseudomonas plasmid pVS1 (Heeb et al., 2000)
   3539..3733    +  rep_origin     pVS1 oriV: origin of replication for the Pseudomonas plasmid pVS1 (Heeb et al., 2000)
   3936..3975    +  CDS            rop (fragment): Rop protein, which maintains plasmids at low copy number; rop
   4077..4217    +  misc_feature   bom: basis of mobility region from pBR322
   4403..4991    -  rep_origin     ori: high-copy-number ColE1/pMB1/pBR322/pUC origin of replication
   5079..5894    -  CDS            KanR: aminoglycoside phosphotransferase; aph(3')-Ia; confers resistance to kanamycin in bacteria or G418 (Geneticin®) in eukaryotes
   6327..6351    +  misc_feature   LB T-DNA repeat: left border repeat from nopaline C58 T-DNA
   6984..7328    +  promoter       CaMV 35S promoter: strong constitutive promoter from cauliflower mosaic virus
   7281..7327    +  promoter       minimal CaMV 35S promoter: minimal 35S promoter from cauliflower mosaic virus
   7360..7385    +  misc_feature   TMV Ω (fragment): translational enhancer from the tobacco mosaic virus 5'-leader sequence (Gallie et al., 1988)
   7710..7962    +  terminator     NOS terminator: nopaline synthase terminator and poly(A) signal
   8083..8170    +  promoter       AmpR promoter (fragment): bla
>Addgene plasmid #160635 | pDGB3_alpha1 P35S:SV40-AcrIIA4_CONb:Tnos (GB3344) | addgene full sequence | sequence record 427149 | Addgene NGS Result
GTCATGAGACGAATTCTGACAGGATATATTGGCGGGTAAACCTAAGAGAAAAGAGCGTTTATTAGAATAA
TCGGATATTTAAAAGGGCGTGAAAAGGTTTATCCGTTCGTCCATTTGTATGTGCATGCCAACCACAGGGT
TCCCCTCGGGATCAAAGTACTTTGATCCAACCCCTCCGCTGCTATAGTGCAGTCGGCTTCTGACGTTCAG
TGCAGCCGTCATCTGAAAACGACATGTCGCACAAGTCCTAAGTTACGCGACAGGCTGCCGCCCTGCCCTT
TTCCTGGCGTTTTCTTGTCGCGTGTTTTAGTCGCATAAAGTAGAATACTTGCGACTAGAACCGGAGACAT
TACGCCATGAACAAGAGCGCCGCCGCTGGCCTGCTGGGCTATGCCCGCGTCAGCACCGACGACCAGGACT
TGACCAACCAACGGGCCGAACTGCACGCGGCCGGCTGCACCAAGCTGTTTTCCGAGAAGATCACCGGCAC
CAGGCGCGACCGCCCGGAGCTGGCCAGGATGCTTGACCACCTACGCCCTGGCGACGTTGTGACAGTGACC
AGGCTAGACCGCCTGGCCCGCAGCACCCGCGACCTACTGGACATTGCCGAGCGCATCCAGGAGGCCGGCG
CGGGCCTGCGTAGCCTGGCAGAGCCGTGGGCCGACACCACCACGCCGGCCGGCCGCATGGTGTTGACCGT
GTTCGCCGGCATTGCCGAGTTCGAGCGTTCCCTAATCATCGACCGCACCCGGAGCGGGCGCGAGGCCGCC
AAGGCCCGAGGCGTGAAGTTTGGCCCCCGCCCTACCCTCACCCCGGCACAGATCGCGCACGCCCGCGAGC
TGATCGACCAGGAAGGCCGCACCGTGAAAGAGGCGGCTGCACTGCTTGGCGTGCATCGCTCGACCCTGTA
CCGCGCACTTGAGCGCAGCGAGGAAGTGACGCCCACCGAGGCCAGGCGGCGCGGTGCCTTCCGTGAGGAC
GCATTGACCGAGGCCGACGCCCTGGCGGCCGCCGAGAATGAACGCCAAGAGGAACAAGCATGAAACCGCA
CCAGGACGGCCAGGACGAACCGTTTTTCATTACCGAAGAGATCGAGGCGGAGATGATCGCGGCCGGGTAC
GTGTTCGAGCCGCCCGCGCACCTCTCAACCGTGCGGCTGCATGAAATCCTGGCCGGTTTGTCTGATGCCA
AGCTGGCGGCCTGGCCGGCCAGCTTGGCCGCTGAAGAAACCGAGCGCCGCCGTCTAAAAAGGTGATGTGT
ATTTGAGTAAAACAGCTTGCGTCATGCGGTCGCTGCGTATATGATGCGATGAGTAAATAAACAAATACGC
AAGGGGAACGCATGAAGGTTATCGCTGTACTTAACCAGAAAGGCGGGTCAGGCAAGACGACCATCGCAAC
CCATCTAGCCCGCGCCCTGCAACTCGCCGGGGCCGATGTTCTGTTAGTCGATTCCGATCCCCAGGGCAGT
GCCCGCGATTGGGCGGCCGTGCGGGAAGATCAACCGCTAACCGTTGTCGGCATCGACCGCCCGACGATTG
ACCGCGACGTGAAGGCCATCGGCCGGCGCGACTTCGTAGTGATCGACGGAGCGCCCCAGGCGGCGGACTT
GGCTGTGTCCGCGATCAAGGCAGCCGACTTCGTGCTGATTCCGGTGCAGCCAAGCCCTTACGACATATGG
GCCACCGCCGACCTGGTGGAGCTGGTTAAGCAGCGCATTGAGGTCACGGATGGAAGGCTACAAGCGGCCT
TTGTCGTGTCGCGGGCGATCAAAGGCACGCGCATCGGCGGTGAGGTTGCCGAGGCGCTGGCCGGGTACGA
GCTGCCCATTCTTGAGTCCCGTATCACGCAGCGCGTGAGCTACCCAGGCACTGCCGCCGCCGGCACAACC
GTTCTTGAATCAGAACCCGAGGGCGACGCTGCCCGCGAGGTCCAGGCGCTGGCCGCTGAAATTAAATCAA
AACTCATTTGAGTTAATGAGGTAAAGAGAAAATGAGCAAAAGCACAAACACGCTAAGTGCCGGCCGTCCG
AGCGCACGCAGCAGCAAGGCTGCAACGTTGGCCAGCCTGGCAGACACGCCAGCCATGAAGCGGGTCAACT
TTCAGTTGCCGGCGGAGGATCACACCAAGCTGAAGATGTACGCGGTACGCCAAGGCAAGACCATTACCGA
GCTGCTATCTGAATACATCGCGCAGCTACCAGAGTAAATGAGCAAATGAATAAATGAGTAGATGAATTTT
AGCGGCTAAAGGAGGCGGCATGGAAAATCAAGAACAACCAGGCACCGACGCCGTGGAATGCCCCATGTGT
GGAGGAACGGGCGGTTGGCCAGGCGTAAGCGGCTGGGTTGCCTGCCGGCCCTGCAATGGCACTGGAACCC
CCAAGCCCGAGGAATCGGCGTGAGCGGTCGCAAACCATCCGGCCCGGTACAAATCGGCGCGGCGCTGGGT
GATGACCTGGTGGAGAAGTTGAAGGCCGCGCAGGCCGCCCAGCGGCAACGCATCGAGGCAGAAGCACGCC
CCGGTGAATCGTGGCAAGCGGCCGCTGATCGAATCCGCAAAGAATCCCGGCAACCGCCGGCAGCCGGTGC
GCCGTCGATTAGGAAGCCGCCCAAGGGCGACGAGCAACCAGATTTTTTCGTTCCGATGCTCTATGACGTG
GGCACCCGCGATAGTCGCAGCATCATGGACGTGGCCGTTTTCCGTCTGTCGAAGCGTGACCGACGAGCTG
GCGAGGTGATCCGCTACGAGCTTCCAGACGGGCACGTAGAGGTTTCCGCAGGGCCGGCCGGCATGGCCAG
TGTGTGGGATTACGACCTGGTACTGATGGCGGTTTCCCATCTAACCGAATCCATGAACCGATACCGGGAA
GGGAAGGGAGACAAGCCCGGCCGCGTGTTCCGTCCACACGTTGCGGACGTACTCAAGTTCTGCCGGCGAG
CCGATGGCGGAAAGCAGAAAGACGACCTGGTAGAAACCTGCATTCGGTTAAACACCACGCACGTTGCCAT
GCAGCGTACGAAGAAGGCCAAGAACGGCCGCCTGGTGACGGTATCCGAGGGTGAAGCCTTGATTAGCCGC
TACAAGATCGTAAAGAGCGAAACCGGGCGGCCGGAGTACATCGAGATCGAGCTAGCTGATTGGATGTACC
GCGAGATCACAGAAGGCAAGAACCCGGACGTGCTGACGGTTCACCCCGATTACTTTTTGATCGATCCCGG
CATCGGCCGTTTTCTCTACCGCCTGGCACGCCGCGCCGCAGGCAAGGCAGAAGCCAGATGGTTGTTCAAG
ACGATCTACGAACGCAGTGGCAGCGCCGGAGAGTTCAAGAAGTTCTGTTTCACCGTGCGCAAGCTGATCG
GGTCAAATGACCTGCCGGAGTACGATTTGAAGGAGGAGGCGGGGCAGGCTGGCCCGATCCTAGTCATGCG
CTACCGCAACCTGATCGAGGGCGAAGCATCCGCCGGTTCCTAATGTACGGAGCAGATGCTAGGGCAAATT
GCCCTAGCAGGGGAAAAAGGTCGAAAAGGACTCTTTCCTGTGGATAGCACGTACATTGGGAACCCAAAGC
CGTACATTGGGAACCGGAACCCGTACATTGGGAACCCAAAGCCGTACATTGGGAACCGGTCACACATGTA
AGTGACTGATATAAAAGAGAAAAAAGGCGATTTTTCCGCCTAAAACTCTTTAAAACTTATTAAAACTCTT
AAAACCCGCCTGGCCTGTGCATAACTGTCTGGCCAGCGCACAGCCGAAGAGCTGCAAAAAGCGCCTACCC
TTCGGTCGCTGCGCTCCCTACGCCCCGCCGCTTCGCGTCGGCCTATCGCGGCCGCTGGCCGCTCAAAAAT
GGCTGGCCTACGGCCAGGCAATCTACCAGGGCGCGGACAAGCCGCGCCGTCGCCACTCGACCGCCGGCGC
CCACATCAAGGCACCCTGCCTCGCGCGTTTCGGTGATGACGGTGAAAACCTCTGACACATGCAGCTCCCG
GTGACGGTCACAGCTTGTCTGTAAGCGGATGCCGGGAGCAGACAAGCCCGTCAGGGCGCGTCAGCGGGTG
TTGGCGGGTGTCGGGGCGCAGCCATGACCCAGTCACGTAGCGATAGCGGAGTGTATACTGGCTTAACTAT
GCGGCATCAGAGCAGATTGTACTGAGAGTGCACCATATGCGGTGTGAAATACCGCACAGATGCGTAAGGA
GAAAATACCGCATCAGGCGCTCTTCCGCTTCCTCGCTCACTGACTCGCTGCGCTCGGTCGTTCGGCTGCG
GCGAGCGGTATCAGCTCACTCAAAGGCGGTAATACGGTTATCCACAGAATCAGGGGATAACGCAGGAAAG
AACATGTGAGCAAAAGGCCAGCAAAAGGCCAGGAACCGTAAAAAGGCCGCGTTGCTGGCGTTTTTCCATA
GGCTCCGCCCCCCTGACGAGCATCACAAAAATCGACGCTCAAGTCAGAGGTGGCGAAACCCGACAGGACT
ATAAAGATACCAGGCGTTTCCCCCTGGAAGCTCCCTCGTGCGCTCTCCTGTTCCGACCCTGCCGCTTACC
GGATACCTGTCCGCCTTTCTCCCTTCGGGAAGCGTGGCGCTTTCTCATAGCTCACGCTGTAGGTATCTCA
GTTCGGTGTAGGTCGTTCGCTCCAAGCTGGGCTGTGTGCACGAACCCCCCGTTCAGCCCGACCGCTGCGC
CTTATCCGGTAACTATCGTCTTGAGTCCAACCCGGTAAGACACGACTTATCGCCACTGGCAGCAGCCACT
GGTAACAGGATTAGCAGAGCGAGGTATGTAGGCGGTGCTACAGAGTTCTTGAAGTGGTGGCCTAACTACG
GCTACACTAGAAGGACAGTATTTGGTATCTGCGCTCTGCTGAAGCCAGTTACCTTCGGAAAAAGAGTTGG
TAGCTCTTGATCCGGCAAACAAACCACCGCTGGTAGCGGTGGTTTTTTTGTTTGCAAGCAGCAGATTACG
CGCAGAAAAAAAGGATCTCAAGAAGATCCTTTGATCTTTTCTACGGGGTCTGACGCTCAGTGGAACGAAA
ACTCACGTTAAGGGATTTTGGTCATGCATTCTAGGTGATTAGAAAAACTCATCGAGCATCAAATGAAACT
GCAATTTATTCATATCAGGATTATCAATACCATATTTTTGAAAAAGCCGTTTCTGTAATGAAGGAGAAAA
CTCACCGAGGCAGTTCCATAGGATGGCAAGATCCTGGTATCGGTCTGCGATTCCGACTCGTCCAACATCA
ATACAACCTATTAATTTCCCCTCGTCAAAAATAAGGTTATCAAGTGAGAAATCACCATGAGTGACGACTG
AATCCGGTGAGAATGGCAAAAGTTTATGCATTTCTTTCCAGACTTGTTCAACAGGCCAGCCATTACGCTC
GTCATCAAAATCACTCGCATCAACCAAACCGTTATTCATTCGTGATTGCGCCTGAGCGAGTCGAAATACG
CGATCGCTGTTAAAAGGACAATTACAAACAGGAATCGAATGCAACCGGCGCAGGAACACTGCCAGCGCAT
CAACAATATTTTCACCTGAATCAGGATATTCTTCTAATACCTGGAATGCTGTTTTCCCTGGGATCGCAGT
GGTGAGTAACCATGCATCATCAGGAGTACGGATAAAATGCTTGATGGTCGGAAGAGGCATAAATTCCGTC
AGCCAGTTTAGTCTGACCATCTCATCTGTAACATCATTGGCAACGCTACCTTTGCCATGTTTCAGAAACA
ACTCTGGCGCATCGGGCTTCCCATACAATCGGTAGATTGTCGCACCTGATTGCCCGACATTATCGCGAGC
CCATTTATACCCATATAAATCAGCATCCATGTTGGAATTTAATCGCGGCCTTGAGCAAGACGTTTCCCGT
TGAATATGGCTCATAACAGAACTTATTATTTCCTTCCTCTTTTCTACAGTATTTAAAGATACCCCAAGAA
GCTAATTATAACAAGACGAACTCCAATTCACTGTTCCTTGCATTCTAAAACCTTAAATACCAGAAAACAG
CTTTTTCAAAGTTGTTTTCAAAGTTGGCGTATAACATAGTATCGACGGAGCCGATTTTGAAACCGCGGTG
ATCACAGGCAGCAACGCTCTGTCATCGTTACAATCAACATGCTACCCTCCGCGAGATCATCCGTGTTTCA
AACCCGGCAGCTTAGTTGCCGTTCTTCCGAATAGCATCGGTAACATGAGCAAAGTCTGCCGCCTTACAAC
GGCTCTCCCGCTGACGCCGTCCCGGACTGATGGGCTGCCTGTATCGAGTGGTGATTTTGTGCCGAGCTGC
CGGTCGGGGAGCTGTTGGCTGGCTGGTGGCAGGATATATTGTGGTGTAAACATAACGAATTCGTCTCAGG
AGACTAGAGCCAAGCTGATCTCCTTTGCCCCGGAGATCACCATGGACGACTTTCTCTATCTCTACGATCT
AGGAAGAAAGTTCGACGGAGAAGGTGACGATACCATGTTCACCACCGATAATGAGAAGATTAGCCTCTTC
AATTTCAGAAAGAATGCTGACCCACAGATGGTTAGAGAGGCCTACGCGGCAGGTCTGATCAAGACGATCT
ACCCGAGTAATAATCTCCAGGAGATCAAATACCTTCCCAAGAAGGTTAAAGATGCAGTCAAAAGATTCAG
GACTAACTGCATCAAGAACACAGAGAAAGATATATTTCTCAAGATCAGAAGTACTATTCCAGTATGGACG
ATTCAAGGCTTGCTTCATAAACCAAGGCAAGTAATAGAGATTGGAGTCTCTAAGAAAGTAGTTCCTACTG
AATCAAAGGCCATGGAGTCAAAAATTCAGATCGAGGATCTAACAGAACTCGCCGTGAAGACTGGCGAACA
GTTCATACAGAGTCTTTTACGACTCAATGACAAGAAGAAAATCTTCGTCAACATGGTGGAGCACGACACT
CTCGTCTACTCCAAGAATATCAAAGATACAGTCTCAGAAGACCAAAGGGCTATTGAGACTTTTCAACAAA
GGGTAATATCGGGAAACCTCCTCGGATTCCATTGCCCAGCTATCTGTCACTTCATCAAAAGGACAGTAGA
AAAGGAAGGTGGCACCTACAAATGCCATCATTGCGATAAAGGAAAGGCTATCGTTCAAGATGCCCCTGCC
GACAGTGGTCCCAAAGATGGACCCCCACCCACGAGGAGCATCGTGGAAAAAGAAGACGTTCCAACCACGT
CTTCAAAGCAAGTGGATTGATGTGATATCTCCACTGACGTAAGGGATGACGCACAATCCCACTATCCTTC
GCAAGACCCTTCCTCTATATAAGGAAGTTCATTTCATTTGGAGAGGACTCCGGTATTTTTACAACAATTA
CCACAACAAAACAAACAACAAACAACATTACAATTTACTATTCTAGTCGAAATGCCTAAGAAAAAACGAA
AGGTCAACATTAATGAGCTTATTCGTGAAATTAAAAACAAAGATTATACGGCTAAGTTGAGTGGGACAGA
CAGCAACAGTATAACTCAACTTATCATACACGTCAATAACGACGGGAACGAGTACGTGATTAGCGAATCT
GAAAACGAGTCAATTGTGGAGAAGTTCATTTCTGCATTTAAGTCAGGTTGGAATCAGGAGTATGAAGATG
AGGAAGAATTTTATAACGATATGCAGACCATAACTCTGAAGTCCGAACTGAATTGAGCTTGGAATGGATC
TTCGATCCCGATCGTTCAAACATTTGGCAATAAAGTTTCTTAAGATTGAATCCTGTTGCCGGTCTTGCGA
CGATTATCATATAATTTCTGTTGAATTACGTTAAGCATGTAATAATTAACATGTAATGCATGACGTTATT
TATGAGATGGGTTTTTATGATTAGAGTCCCGCAATTATACATTTAATACGCGATAGAAAACAAAATATAG
CGCGCAAACTAGGATAAATTATCGCGCGCGGTGTCATCTATGTTACTAGATCGGGAATTGCCAAGCTAAT
TCTTGAAGACGAAAGGGCCTCGTGATACGCCTATTTTTATAGGTTAATGTCATGATAATAATGGTTTCTT
AGACGTCAGGTGGCACTTTTCGGGGAAATGTGCGCGGAACCCCTATTTGTTTATTTTTCTAAATACATTC
AAATATGTATCCGCTCATGAGACAATAACCCTGATAAATGCTTCAATAATGGGACCGACTCGCGCT
